>Addgene plasmid #51357 | 2P0K | depositor partial sequence | sequence record 78258 | Insert sequence
ATGCTGGTTTGCTACAGTGTTTTAGCTTGTGAGATTCTCTGGGACCTTCCCTGCTCCATCATGGGGTCAC
CTCTAGGTCATTTTACCTGGGACAAATACCTAAAAGAAACATGTTCAGTCCCAGCGCCTGTCCATTGCTT
CAAGCAGTCCTACACACCTCCAAGCAACGAGTTCAAGATCAGTATGAAATTGGAAGCACAGGACCCCAGG
AACACCACATCCACCTGTATTGCCACAGTAGTTGGACTGACAGGTGCCCGCCTTCGCCTGCGCCTTGATG
GGAGCGACAACAAAAATGACTTCTGGCGGCTGGTTGACTCAGCTGAAATCCAGCCTATTGGGAACTGTGA
AAAGAATGGGGGTATGCTACAGCCACCTCTTGGATTTCGGCTGAATGCGTCTTCTTGGCCCATGTTCCTT
TTGAAGACGCTAAATGGAGCAGAGATGGCTCCCATCAGGATTTTCCACAAGGAGCCACCATCGCCTTCCC
ACAACTTCTTCAAAATGGGAATGAAGCTAGAAGCTGTGGACAGGAAGAACCCTCATTTCATTTGCCCAGC
CACTATTGGGGAGGTTCGGGGCTCAGAGGTGCTTGTCACTTTTGATGGGTGGCGAGGGGCCTTTGACTAC
TGGTGCCGCTTCGACTCCCGAGACATCTTCCCTGTGGGCTGGTGTTCCTTGACTGGAGACAACCTGCAGC
CTCCTGGCACCAAAGTTGTGATTCCAAAGAATCCCTATCCTGCCTCCGAT
