>Addgene plasmid #51357 | 2P0K | addgene partial sequence | sequence record 79393 | T7 5'-TAATACGACTCACTATAGGG-3'
AATAATTTTGTTTAACTTTAAGAAGGAGATATACCATGCATCATCATCATCATCACAGCAGCGGCAGAGA
AAACTTGTATTTCCAGGGCATGCTGGTTTGCTACAGTGTTTTAGCTTGTGAGATTCTCTGGGACCTTCCC
TGCTCCATCATGGGGTCACCTCTAGGTCATTTTACCTGGGACAAATACCTAAAAGAAACATGTTCAGTCC
CAGCGCCTGTCCATTGCTTCAAGCAGTCCTACACACCTCCAAGCAACGAGTTCAAGATCAGTATGAAATT
GGAAGCACAGGACCCCAGGAACACCACATCCACCTGTATTGCCACAGTAGTTGGACTGACAGGTGCCCGC
CTTCGCCTGCGCCTTGATGGGAGCGACAACAAAAATGACTTCTGGCGGCTGGTTGACTCAGCTGAAATCC
AGCCTATTGGGAACTGTGAAAAGAATGGGGGTATGCTACAGCCACCTCTTGGATTTCGGCTGAATGCGTC
TTCTTGGCCCATGTTCCTTTTGAAGACGCTAAATGGAGCAGAGATGGCTCCCATCAGGATTTTCCACAAG
GAGCCACCATCGCCTTCCCACAACTTCTTCAAAATGGGAATGAAGCTAGAAGCTGTGGACAGGAAGAACC
CTCATTTCATTTGCCCAGCCACTATTGGGGAGGTTCGGGGCTCAGAGGTGCTTGTCACTTTTGATGGGTG
GCGAGGGGCCTTTGACTACTGGTGCCGCTTCGACTCCCGAGACATCTTCCCTGTGGGCTGGTGTTCCTTG
ACTGGAGACAACCTGCAGCCTCCTGGCACCAAAGTTGTGATTCCAAAGAATCCCTATCCTGCCTCCGATT
GATGACGAA
