[The description below was written by a language model from this plasmid's Addgene catalogue record.]
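Description:
2P0K is a bacterial expression plasmid built on the pET28-MHL backbone, carrying a truncated fragment of SCMH1 (also listed under the clone identifier BC009752). The insert was introduced by ligation-independent cloning and sits downstream of a T7 promoter, so expression depends on T7 RNA polymerase, as supplied by dedicated E. coli expression hosts; a standard cloning strain such as DH5alpha lacks this polymerase and serves only for propagation. The plasmid is selected with kanamycin and is recorded as low copy. The presence of T7 and T7-terminator sequencing primer sites indicates that the coding region is flanked by the usual pET-style promoter and terminator elements.

The encoded protein carries an N-terminal His tag, which allows purification of the recombinant product by immobilised metal affinity chromatography. The record notes that the insert is a truncation rather than the full-length gene, but the residue boundaries are deferred to comments that are not included here, so the exact domain or region expressed cannot be stated. The species of origin is likewise not given. No feature table accompanies the entry, so details such as the origin of replication, any protease cleavage site between the tag and the insert, or lac operator/repressor elements are not documented in this record. The construct name resembles a structure-database-style identifier, and together with the defined truncation and affinity tag this points to production of a purified SCMH1 fragment in E. coli for structural or biochemical work, though the record does not explicitly state an intended purpose.
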