Addgene plasmid #51357: 2P0K
Depositing lab: Cheryl Arrowsmith. Depositing organization: University of Toronto.
Backbone
  Vector backbone: pET28-MHL
  Vector type: Bacterial Expression
Growth in bacteria
  Bacterial resistance: Kanamycin, 50 μg/mL
  Growth temperature: 37°C
  Growth strain: DH5alpha
  Copy number: Low Copy
Gene/Insert
  Gene/Insert name: 2P0K (alt names: SCMH1; BC009752)
  Mutation: Truncation: See Comments
  Promoter: T7
  Tag / fusion protein: His (N terminal on insert)
  Cloning method: Ligation Independent Cloning
  Sequencing primers: 5′ T7; 3′ T7-term
Terms and licenses: Academic/Nonprofit Terms; Industry Terms: Not Available to Industry
How to cite: 2P0K was a gift from Cheryl Arrowsmith (Addgene plasmid # 51357 ; http://n2t.net/addgene:51357 ; RRID:Addgene_51357)
